LOCUS       Exported 5200 bp ds-DNA circular SYN 12-MAY-2021
DEFINITION  Multisite gateway vector for 3' tagging with dominant negative
            Dynamin2b.
ACCESSION   .
VERSION     .
KEYWORDS    p3E-Dnm2b-DN
SOURCE      synthetic DNA construct
  ORGANISM  synthetic DNA construct
REFERENCE   1 (bases 1 to 5200)
  TITLE     Parton Lab Plasmids for in vivo cell biology in the zebrafish
REFERENCE   2 (bases 1 to 5200)
  AUTHORS   .
  TITLE     Direct Submission
  JOURNAL   Exported May 12, 2021 from SnapGene Server 1.1.58
            http://www.snapgene.com
FEATURES             Location/Qualifiers
     source          1..5200
                     /organism="synthetic DNA construct"
                     /mol_type="other DNA"
     protein_bind    complement(1..125)
                     /gene="mutant version of attR"
                     /label=attR2
                     /bound_moiety="LR Clonase(TM)"
                     /note="recombination site for the Gateway(R) LR reaction"
     protein_bind    complement(2686..2781)
                     /gene="mutant version of attL"
                     /label=attL3
                     /bound_moiety="LR Clonase(TM)"
                     /note="recombination site for the Gateway(R) LR reaction"
     primer_bind     complement(2818..2837)
                     /label=T7
                     /note="T7 promoter, forward primer"
     promoter        complement(2819..2837)
                     /label=T7 promoter
                     /note="promoter for bacteriophage T7 RNA polymerase"
     primer_bind     complement(2842..2858)
                     /label=M13 rev
                     /note="common sequencing primer, one of multiple similar
                     variants"
     primer_bind     complement(2842..2858)
                     /label=M13 Reverse
                     /note="In lacZ gene. Also called M13-rev"
     primer_bind     complement(2960..2979)
                     /label=pENTR-R
                     /note="pENTR vectors, reverse primer"
     CDS             2971..3780
                     /codon_start=1
                     /gene="aph(3')-Ia"
                     /product="aminoglycoside phosphotransferase"
                     /label=KanR
                     /note="confers resistance to kanamycin in bacteria or G418
                     (Geneticin(R)) in eukaryotes"
                     /translation="MSHIQRETSRPRLNSNMDADLYGYKWARDNVGQSGATIYRLYGKP
                     DAPELFLKHGKGSVANDVTDEMVRLNWLTEFMPLPTIKHFIRTPDDAWLLTTAIPGKTA
                     FQVLEEYPDSGENIVDALAVFLRRLHSIPVCNCPFNSDRVFRLAQAQSRMNNGLVDASD
                     FDDERNGWPVEQVWKEMHKLLPFSPDSVVTHGDFSLDNLIFDEGKLIGCIDVGRVGIAD
                     RYQDLAILWNCLGEFSPSLQKRLFQKYGIDNPDMNKLQFHLMLDEFF"
     primer_bind     complement(3038..3057)
                     /label=Kan-R
                     /note="Kanamycin resistance gene, reverse primer"
     rep_origin      3927..4515
                     /direction=RIGHT
                     /label=ori
                     /note="high-copy-number ColE1/pMB1/pBR322/pUC origin of
                     replication"
     primer_bind     4416..4435
                     /label=pBR322ori-F
                     /note="pBR322 origin, forward primer"
     primer_bind     4669..4686
                     /label=L4440
                     /note="L4440 vector, forward primer"
     terminator      4845..4872
                     /label=rrnB T2 terminator
                     /note="transcription terminator T2 from the E. coli rrnB
                     gene"
     terminator      4964..5050
                     /gene="Escherichia coli rrnB"
                     /label=rrnB T1 terminator
                     /note="transcription terminator T1 from the E. coli rrnB
                     gene"
     primer_bind     5099..5121
                     /label=M13/pUC Forward
                     /note="In lacZ gene"
     primer_bind     5113..5130
                     /label=M13 Forward
                     /note="In lacZ gene. Also called M13-F20 or M13 (-21)
                     Forward"
     primer_bind     5114..5130
                     /label=M13 fwd
                     /note="common sequencing primer, one of multiple similar
                     variants"
ORIGIN
        1 catagtgact gcatatgttg tgttttacag tattatgtag tctgtttttt atgcaaaatc
       61 taatttaata tattgatatt tatatcattt tacgtttctc gttcaacttt cttgtacaaa
      121 gtggtgggga accgcgggat ggaggacttg attcccctca ttaacaagct gcatgacgcc
      181 ttcagctcca tcggccagag ctgcaacctg gagctgccgc agatcgcggt ggtcggcgtg
      241 cagagtgccg gcgcgacctc cgtgctcgag aacttcgtgg gaagggactt tctgccgaga
      301 ggaccaggaa tcgtcactcg caggcctctg attctccagc tggtgaacag taaagctgaa
      361 tatgccgagt tcctgcactg taagggccgc aagtttgtgg actttgacga ggttcggatg
      421 gagattgaag cagaaacaga ccgaatcact gaatctaaca ttggaatctc tgcagtgccc
      481 attaacctgc gcctttactc gcccaacgtg ctgaatctga cgctgatcga tcttccgggc
      541 ataacgaagg tggcggtggg tgaccagccg caggatatcg agtaccagat ccgggatatg
      601 gtgttgcagt tcatctccaa agagaactgt ctgattctgg ccatcactcc agcaaacatg
      661 gacctgacca actctgacgc tctcaagatc agcaaagagg tggaccctca tggtctgcgc
      721 accatcggtg tgatcaccaa actggacctg atggatgaag gaaccgacgc cagagacatc
      781 ctggagaaca agctgctgcc gctgcgcaga ggttatatcg gtgtggtgaa ccgcagtcag
      841 aaggacattg atggcaggaa ggacatccgc gcggctcttt ctgctgagag gaagttcttc
      901 ctgtcccatc cagcatacag acacatagca gagagaatgg gcacaccgta cctgcagaaa
      961 acactcaacc agcaactgat gaaccacatc cgcgacacac tgccggcgct gcgcagtaaa
     1021 ctgcagtctc agctgctgtc gctggagaaa gaggtggagg agtacaagaa cttcaaacca
     1081 gacgatcctg cgcgcaaaac caaagccctg ctgcagatgg tccagcagtt cggtgtggac
     1141 tttgagaagc gtataggggg ctctggagat caggtggaca ctctggaact ctccggcgga
     1201 gctcgaataa accgcatctt ccacgagcgc ttccccttcg agctggtgaa gacggagttt
     1261 gatgagaagg agttgcggag ggagatcagt tacgccatca agaacattca cggagtcagg
     1321 acggggctct tcaccccaga tctggccttc gaggccatcg tgaaaaagca gctgataaag
     1381 ctgaaggagc cgtgcctcaa gtgcatcgac ctggtcatcc aggagctgat caacacggtc
     1441 aggcagagca cactgaagct gaagttgtat cctcggctga gagaagagac ggagagaatc
     1501 atcacaatat atgtcagaga gagagagacc aaaaccaaag accagatgat gctgctgatc
     1561 gatgtccagc tctcctacat caacacaaac cacgaggact tcatcggatt cgccaatgcg
     1621 caacagagca gcagagatgt cactaagaag caagccgttc ccaatcaggt gatccgccgt
     1681 ggttggctga ccatcaacat cagcatcatg aagggcggct ccaaagacta ctggttcgtg
     1741 ctgacggcgg agtctctgtc ctggtacaag gatgaggagg agaaggagaa gaagttcatg
     1801 ctgccgctgg ataacctgaa gctgcgggat gtggagaaga gcttcatgag caacaaacac
     1861 accttcggca tcttcaacac cgagcagagg aacgtgtata aagacctgcg tcagatcgag
     1921 ctggcctgcg ccactcagga ggatgtggac agctggaagg cctctttcct cagagcggga
     1981 gtctatcctg agaaagacca ggtggagaac ggggacgtgt cagcagactt tctctccatg
     2041 gaccctcagc tggagcgtca ggttgagacc atcagtaatc tggtggactc gtacatcagc
     2101 atcgtcaaca agagcatccg agacctgatg cccaaaacca tcatgcacct gatgatcaac
     2161 agcacgaagg agttcatcta ctcggagctg ctggcgtacc tgtactcgtc aggtgatcag
     2221 aacagtctga tggaggagtc ggcggagcag gagcagcggc gggacgagat gctccgcatg
     2281 tacaacgctc tgaaagaggc tctgaagatc atcggggacg tcagcacatc caccttcacc
     2341 acacctgtgc ccgcgccggt ggacgacacc tggatacaca ctgaccccag tcctccgtct
     2401 cagcgtaagc cagctccgcc cactgtccgc cctcctgcag tgcgaggctc cacccccggt
     2461 gctccagccc caccttctct aaacccctcc cctgccttcg gagctccgcc tgttccctcc
     2521 agacccacca cattggagcc agctgtagct ccgccccctt gtgttccatc tcgccctgca
     2581 caggtcccgc ccactgtgct gcccgggata cgcagtagga ggcctccagc ggctccaaac
     2641 aggcccacaa tcatccgtcc gacagaacca tctctgctgg actgacaact ttattataca
     2701 aagttggcat tataaaaaag cattgcttat caatttgttg caacgaacag gtcactatca
     2761 gtcaaaataa aatcattatt tggagctcca tggtagcgtt aacgcggccg cgatatcccc
     2821 tatagtgagt cgtattacat ggtcatagct gtttcctggc agctctggcc cgtgtctcaa
     2881 aatctctgat gttacattgc acaagataaa aatatatcat catgaacaat aaaactgtct
     2941 gcttacataa acagtaatac aaggggtgtt atgagccata ttcaacggga aacgtcgagg
     3001 ccgcgattaa attccaacat ggatgctgat ttatatgggt ataaatgggc tcgcgataat
     3061 gtcgggcaat caggtgcgac aatctatcgc ttgtatggga agcccgatgc gccagagttg
     3121 tttctgaaac atggcaaagg tagcgttgcc aatgatgtta cagatgagat ggtcagacta
     3181 aactggctga cggaatttat gcctcttccg accatcaagc attttatccg tactcctgat
     3241 gatgcatggt tactcaccac tgcgatcccc ggaaaaacag cattccaggt attagaagaa
     3301 tatcctgatt caggtgaaaa tattgttgat gcgctggcag tgttcctgcg ccggttgcat
     3361 tcgattcctg tttgtaattg tccttttaac agcgatcgcg tatttcgtct cgctcaggcg
     3421 caatcacgaa tgaataacgg tttggttgat gcgagtgatt ttgatgacga gcgtaatggc
     3481 tggcctgttg aacaagtctg gaaagaaatg cataaacttt tgccattctc accggattca
     3541 gtcgtcactc atggtgattt ctcacttgat aaccttattt ttgacgaggg gaaattaata
     3601 ggttgtattg atgttggacg agtcggaatc gcagaccgat accaggatct tgccatccta
     3661 tggaactgcc tcggtgagtt ttctccttca ttacagaaac ggctttttca aaaatatggt
     3721 attgataatc ctgatatgaa taaattgcag tttcatttga tgctcgatga gtttttctaa
     3781 tcagaattgg ttaattggtt gtaacactgg cagagcatta cgctgacttg acgggacggc
     3841 gcaagctcat gaccaaaatc ccttaacgtg agttacgcgt cgttccactg agcgtcagac
     3901 cccgtagaaa agatcaaagg atcttcttga gatccttttt ttctgcgcgt aatctgctgc
     3961 ttgcaaacaa aaaaaccacc gctaccagcg gtggtttgtt tgccggatca agagctacca
     4021 actctttttc cgaaggtaac tggcttcagc agagcgcaga taccaaatac tgttcttcta
     4081 gtgtagccgt agttaggcca ccacttcaag aactctgtag caccgcctac atacctcgct
     4141 ctgctaatcc tgttaccagt ggctgctgcc agtggcgata agtcgtgtct taccgggttg
     4201 gactcaagac gatagttacc ggataaggcg cagcggtcgg gctgaacggg gggttcgtgc
     4261 acacagccca gcttggagcg aacgacctac accgaactga gatacctaca gcgtgagcta
     4321 tgagaaagcg ccacgcttcc cgaagggaga aaggcggaca ggtatccggt aagcggcagg
     4381 gtcggaacag gagagcgcac gagggagctt ccagggggaa acgcctggta tctttatagt
     4441 cctgtcgggt ttcgccacct ctgacttgag cgtcgatttt tgtgatgctc gtcagggggg
     4501 cggagcctat ggaaaaacgc cagcaacgcg gcctttttac ggttcctggc cttttgctgg
     4561 ccttttgctc acatgttctt tcctgcgtta tcccctgatt ctgtggataa ccgtattacc
     4621 gcctttgagt gagctgatac cgctcgccgc agccgaacga ccgagcgcag cgagtcagtg
     4681 agcgaggaag cggaagagcg cccaatacgc aaaccgcctc tccccgcgcg ttggccgatt
     4741 cattaatgca gctggcacga caggtttccc gactggaaag cgggcagtga gcgcaacgca
     4801 attaatacgc gtaccgctag ccaggaagag tttgtagaaa cgcaaaaagg ccatccgtca
     4861 ggatggcctt ctgcttagtt tgatgcctgg cagtttatgg cgggcgtcct gcccgccacc
     4921 ctccgggccg ttgcttcaca acgttcaaat ccgctcccgg cggatttgtc ctactcagga
     4981 gagcgttcac cgacaaacaa cagataaaac gaaaggccca gtcttccgac tgagcctttc
     5041 gttttatttg atgcctggca gttccctact ctcgcgttaa cgctagcatg gatgttttcc
     5101 cagtcacgac gttgtaaaac gacggccagt cttaagctcg ggccctgcag ctctagagct
     5161 cgaattctac aggtcactaa taccatctaa gtagttggtt
//
