>Addgene plasmid #109574 | p3E-Dnm2b-DN | depositor full sequence | sequence record 206511 | Full Sequence
CTTTCCTGCGTTATCCCCTGATTCTGTGGATAACCGTATTACCGCCTTTGAGTGAGCTGATACCGCTCGC
CGCAGCCGAACGACCGAGCGCAGCGAGTCAGTGAGCGAGGAAGCGGAAGAGCGCCCAATACGCAAACCGC
CTCTCCCCGCGCGTTGGCCGATTCATTAATGCAGCTGGCACGACAGGTTTCCCGACTGGAAAGCGGGCAG
TGAGCGCAACGCAATTAATACGCGTACCGCTAGCCAGGAAGAGTTTGTAGAAACGCAAAAAGGCCATCCG
TCAGGATGGCCTTCTGCTTAGTTTGATGCCTGGCAGTTTATGGCGGGCGTCCTGCCCGCCACCCTCCGGG
CCGTTGCTTCACAACGTTCAAATCCGCTCCCGGCGGATTTGTCCTACTCAGGAGAGCGTTCACCGACAAA
CAACAGATAAAACGAAAGGCCCAGTCTTCCGACTGAGCCTTTCGTTTTATTTGATGCCTGGCAGTTCCCT
ACTCTCGCGTTAACGCTAGCATGGATGTTTTCCCAGTCACGACGTTGTAAAACGACGGCCAGTCTTAAGC
TCGGGCCCTGCAGCTCTAGAGCTCGAATTCTACAGGTCACTAATACCATCTAAGTAGTTGATTCATAGTG
ACTGCATATGTTGTGTTTTACAGTATTATGTAGTCTGTTTTTTATGCAAAATCTAATTTAATATATTGAT
ATTTATATCATTTTACGTTTCTCGTTCAACTTTCTTGTACAAAGTGGTGGGGAACCGCGGGATGGAGGAC
TTGATTCCCCTCATTAACAAGCTGCATGACGCCTTCAGCTCCATCGGCCAGAGCTGCAACCTGGAGCTGC
CGCAGATCGCGGTGGTCGGCGTGCAGAGTGCCGGCGCGACCTCCGTGCTCGAGAACTTCGTGGGAAGGGA
CTTTCTGCCGAGAGGACCAGGAATCGTCACTCGCAGGCCTCTGATTCTCCAGCTGGTGAACAGTAAAGCT
GAATATGCCGAGTTCCTGCACTGTAAGGGCCGCAAGTTTGTGGACTTTGACGAGGTTCGGATGGAGATTG
AAGCAGAAACAGACCGAATCACTGAATCTAACATTGGAATCTCTGCAGTGCCCATTAACCTGCGCCTTTA
CTCGCCCAACGTGCTGAATCTGACGCTGATCGATCTTCCGGGCATAACGAAGGTGGCGGTGGGTGACCAG
CCGCAGGATATCGAGTACCAGATCCGGGATATGGTGTTGCAGTTCATCTCCAAAGAGAACTGTCTGATTC
TGGCCATCACTCCAGCAAACATGGACCTGACCAACTCTGACGCTCTCAAGATCAGCAAAGAGGTGGACCC
TCATGGTCTGCGCACCATCGGTGTGATCACCAAACTGGACCTGATGGATGAAGGAACCGACGCCAGAGAC
ATCCTGGAGAACAAGCTGCTGCCGCTGCGCAGAGGTTATATCGGTGTGGTGAACCGCAGTCAGAAGGACA
TTGATGGCAGGAAGGACATCCGCGCGGCTCTTTCTGCTGAGAGGAAGTTCTTCCTGTCCCATCCAGCATA
CAGACACATAGCAGAGAGAATGGGCACACCGTACCTGCAGAAAACACTCAACCAGCAACTGATGAACCAC
ATCCGCGACACACTGCCGGCGCTGCGCAGTAAACTGCAGTCTCAGCTGCTGTCGCTGGAGAAAGAGGTGG
AGGAGTACAAGAACTTCAAACCAGACGATCCTGCGCGCAAAACCAAAGCCCTGCTGCAGATGGTCCAGCA
GTTCGGTGTGGACTTTGAGAAGCGTATAGGGGGCTCTGGAGATCAGGTGGACACTCTGGAACTCTCCGGC
GGAGCTCGAATAAACCGCATCTTCCACGAGCGCTTCCCCTTCGAGCTGGTGAAGACGGAGTTTGATGAGA
AGGAGTTGCGGAGGGAGATCAGTTACGCCATCAAGAACATTCACGGAGTCAGGACGGGGCTCTTCACCCC
AGATCTGGCCTTCGAGGCCATCGTGAAAAAGCAGCTGATAAAGCTGAAGGAGCCGTGCCTCAAGTGCATC
GACCTGGTCATCCAGGAGCTGATCAACACGGTCAGGCAGAGCACACTGAAGCTGAAGTTGTATCCTCGGC
TGAGAGAAGAGACGGAGAGAATCATCACAATATATGTCAGAGAGAGAGAGACCAAAACCAAAGACCAGAT
GATGCTGCTGATCGATGTCCAGCTCTCCTACATCAACACAAACCACGAGGACTTCATCGGATTCGCCAAT
GCGCAACAGAGCAGCAGAGATGTCACTAAGAAGCAAGCCGTTCCCAATCAGGTGATCCGCCGTGGTTGGC
TGACCATCAACATCAGCATCATGAAGGGCGGCTCCAAAGACTACTGGTTCGTGCTGACGGCGGAGTCTCT
GTCCTGGTACAAGGATGAGGAGGAGAAGGAGAAGAAGTTCATGCTGCCGCTGGATAACCTGAAGCTGCGG
GATGTGGAGAAGAGCTTCATGAGCAACAAACACACCTTCGGCATCTTCAACACCGAGCAGAGGAACGTGT
ATAAAGACCTGCGTCAGATCGAGCTGGCCTGCGCCACTCAGGAGGATGTGGACAGCTGGAAGGCCTCTTT
CCTCAGAGCGGGAGTCTATCCTGAGAAAGACCAGGTGGAGAACGGGGACGTGTCAGCAGACTTTCTCTCC
ATGGACCCTCAGCTGGAGCGTCAGGTTGAGACCATCAGTAATCTGGTGGACTCGTACATCAGCATCGTCA
ACAAGAGCATCCGAGACCTGATGCCCAAAACCATCATGCACCTGATGATCAACAGCACGAAGGAGTTCAT
CTACTCGGAGCTGCTGGCGTACCTGTACTCGTCAGGTGATCAGAACAGTCTGATGGAGGAGTCGGCGGAG
CAGGAGCAGCGGCGGGACGAGATGCTCCGCATGTACAACGCTCTGAAAGAGGCTCTGAAGATCATCGGGG
ACGTCAGCACATCCACCTTCACCACACCTGTGCCCGCGCCGGTGGACGACACCTGGATACACACTGACCC
CAGTCCTCCGTCTCAGCGTAAGCCAGCTCCGCCCACTGTCCGCCCTCCTGCAGTGCGAGGCTCCACCCCC
GGTGCTCCAGCCCCACCTTCTCTAAACCCCTCCCCTGCCTTCGGAGCTCCGCCTGTTCCCTCCAGACCCA
CCACATTGGAGCCAGCTGTAGCTCCGCCCCCTTGTGTTCCATCTCGCCCTGCACAGGTCCCGCCCACTGT
GCTGCCCGGGATACGCAGTAGGAGGCCTCCAGCGGCTCCAAACAGGCCCACAATCATCCGTCCGACAGAA
CCATCTCTGCTGGACTGACAACTTTATTATACAAAGTTGGCATTATAAAAAAGCATTGCTTATCAATTTG
TTGCAACGAACAGGTCACTATCAGTCAAAATAAAATCATTATTTGGAGCTCCATGGTAGCGTTAACGCGG
CCGCGATATCCCCTATAGTGAGTCGTATTACATGGTCATAGCTGTTTCCTGGCAGCTCTGGCCCGTGTCT
CAAAATCTCTGATGTTACATTGCACAAGATAAAAATATATCATCATGAACAATAAAACTGTCTGCTTACA
TAAACAGTAATACAAGGGGTGTTATGAGCCATATTCAACGGGAAACGTCGAGGCCGCGATTAAATTCCAA
CATGGATGCTGATTTATATGGGTATAAATGGGCTCGCGATAATGTCGGGCAATCAGGTGCGACAATCTAT
CGCTTGTATGGGAAGCCCGATGCGCCAGAGTTGTTTCTGAAACATGGCAAAGGTAGCGTTGCCAATGATG
TTACAGATGAGATGGTCAGACTAAACTGGCTGACGGAATTTATGCCTCTTCCGACCATCAAGCATTTTAT
CCGTACTCCTGATGATGCATGGTTACTCACCACTGCGATCCCCGGAAAAACAGCATTCCAGGTATTAGAA
GAATATCCTGATTCAGGTGAAAATATTGTTGATGCGCTGGCAGTGTTCCTGCGCCGGTTGCATTCGATTC
CTGTTTGTAATTGTCCTTTTAACAGCGATCGCGTATTTCGTCTCGCTCAGGCGCAATCACGAATGAATAA
CGGTTTGGTTGATGCGAGTGATTTTGATGACGAGCGTAATGGCTGGCCTGTTGAACAAGTCTGGAAAGAA
ATGCATAAACTTTTGCCATTCTCACCGGATTCAGTCGTCACTCATGGTGATTTCTCACTTGATAACCTTA
TTTTTGACGAGGGGAAATTAATAGGTTGTATTGATGTTGGACGAGTCGGAATCGCAGACCGATACCAGGA
TCTTGCCATCCTATGGAACTGCCTCGGTGAGTTTTCTCCTTCATTACAGAAACGGCTTTTTCAAAAATAT
GGTATTGATAATCCTGATATGAATAAATTGCAGTTTCATTTGATGCTCGATGAGTTTTTCTAATCAGAAT
TGGTTAATTGGTTGTAACACTGGCAGAGCATTACGCTGACTTGACGGGACGGCGCAAGCTCATGACCAAA
ATCCCTTAACGTGAGTTACGCGTCGTTCCACTGAGCGTCAGACCCCGTAGAAAAGATCAAAGGATCTTCT
TGAGATCCTTTTTTTCTGCGCGTAATCTGCTGCTTGCAAACAAAAAAACCACCGCTACCAGCGGTGGTTT
GTTTGCCGGATCAAGAGCTACCAACTCTTTTTCCGAAGGTAACTGGCTTCAGCAGAGCGCAGATACCAAA
TACTGTCCTTCTAGTGTAGCCGTAGTTAGGCCACCACTTCAAGAACTCTGTAGCACCGCCTACATACCTC
GCTCTGCTAATCCTGTTACCAGTGGCTGCTGCCAGTGGCGATAAGTCGTGTCTTACCGGGTTGGACTCAA
GACGATAGTTACCGGATAAGGCGCAGCGGTCGGGCTGAACGGGGGGTTCGTGCACACAGCCCAGCTTGGA
GCGAACGACCTACACCGAACTGAGATACCTACAGCGTGAGCATTGAGAAAGCGCCACGCTTCCCGAAGGG
AGAAAGGCGGACAGGTATCCGGTAAGCGGCAGGGTCGGAACAGGAGAGCGCACGAGGGAGCTTCCAGGGG
GAAACGCCTGGTATCTTTATAGTCCTGTCGGGTTTCGCCACCTCTGACTTGAGCGTCGATTTTTGTGATG
CTCGTCAGGGGGGCGGAGCCTATGGAAAAACGCCAGCAACGCGGCCTTTTTACGGTTCCTGGCCTTTTGC
TGGCCTTTTGCTCACATGTT
Features (pLannotate 1.2.2; 11 found; start..end, strand, type, name):
    121..213     +  CDS            lacI (fragment): lac repressor; lacI; The lac repressor binds to the lac operator to inhibit transcription in E. coli. This inhibition can be relieved by adding lactose or isopropyl-β-D-thiogalactopyranoside (IPTG).
    268..295     -  terminator     rrnB T2 terminator: transcription terminator T2 from the E. coli rrnB gene
    427..470     +  terminator     rrnB T1 terminator: Escherichia coli rrnB; transcription terminator T1 from the E. coli rrnB gene
    517..553     -  CDS            lacZα (fragment): LacZα fragment of β-galactosidase; lacZ fragment
    624..748     -  protein_bind   attR2: mutant version of attR; recombination site for the Gateway® LR reaction LR Clonase™
    750..3305    +  CDS            DNM2: DYN2_HUMAN - Also known as DYN2. Experimental evidence at protein level: Swiss-Prot protein existence level 1. Microtubule-associated force-producing protein involved in producing microtubule bundles and able to bind and hydrolyze GTP. Plays a role in the regulation of neuron morphology, axon growth and formation of neuronal growth cones (By similarity). Plays an important role in vesicular trafficking processes, in particular endocytosis (PubMed:33713620). Involved in cytokinesis (PubMed:12498685). Regulates maturation of apoptotic cell corpse-containing phagosomes by recruiting PIK3C3 to the
   3309..3329    -  protein_bind   attB3: mutant version of attB; core recombination site for the Gateway® BP reaction BP Clonase™
   3320..3405    -  protein_bind   attL1 (fragment): mutant version of attL; recombination site for the Gateway® LR reaction LR Clonase™
   3442..3460    -  promoter       T7 promoter: promoter for bacteriophage T7 RNA polymerase
   3594..4403    +  CDS            KanR: aminoglycoside phosphotransferase; aph(3')-Ia; confers resistance to kanamycin in bacteria or G418 (Geneticin®) in eukaryotes
   4550..5138    +  rep_origin     ori: high-copy-number ColE1/pMB1/pBR322/pUC origin of replication
