[The description below was written by a language model from this plasmid's Addgene catalogue record, the feature table of its GenBank file and pLannotate feature annotations shown in this document.]
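Description:
p3E-Dnm2b-DN is a 5.2 kb 3′ entry clone for multisite Gateway assembly, made for building zebrafish expression constructs. It replicates in E. coli from a high-copy ColE1/pUC-type origin and is selected with kanamycin through the aph(3')-Ia gene. The catalogue lists a destination vector (pDEST-actc1b-mKate2-ccdb) as the backbone. The annotated features instead show a standard pDONR-derived entry plasmid: rrnB T1 and T2 terminators upstream of the cassette to block read-through, M13 sequencing primer sites on both sides, and a T7 promoter next to the downstream att site. No eukaryotic promoter, fluorescent protein or ccdB gene is annotated, so the backbone field probably names the destination vector this clone is meant to be combined with.

The payload lies between attR2 and attL3, the sites that define the third position in a three-fragment LR reaction. It is an open reading frame of about 2.55 kb encoding zebrafish Dynamin2b (dnm2b). The automated annotation recognises it by homology to human DNM2, a GTPase that acts in vesicle scission during endocytosis. The insert is recorded as a dominant negative mutant, but the specific amino-acid change is not given. The plasmid has no promoter for expression in animals, so the coding sequence is expressed only after recombination with a 5′ promoter entry clone and a middle entry clone into a destination vector. In the resulting construct, dominant negative Dynamin2b is fused at the 3′ end of the middle element, for example a fluorescent protein. Such constructs are used to disrupt dynamin-dependent endocytosis in vivo in zebrafish cell biology studies. The associated work was a screen that examined T-tubule formation in muscle.
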