Addgene plasmid #109574: p3E-Dnm2b-DN
Purpose: Multisite gateway vector for 3' tagging with dominant negative Dynamin2b
Depositing lab: Rob Parton. Publication: In vivo cell biological screening identifies an endocytic capture mechanism for T-tubule formation. Hall TE, Martel N, Ariotti N, Xiong Z, Lo HP, Ferguson C, Rae J, Lim YW, Parton RG. Nat Commun. 2020 Jul 24;11(1):3711. doi: 10.1038/s41467-020-17486-w. PubMed 32709891.
Backbone
  Vector backbone: pDEST-actc1b-mKate2-ccdb
  Vector type: Zebrafish plasmids
Growth in bacteria
  Bacterial resistance: Kanamycin, 50 μg/mL
  Growth temperature: 37°C
  Growth strain: DH5alpha
  Copy number: High Copy
Gene/Insert
  Gene/Insert name: Dynamin2b
  Species: D. rerio (zebrafish)
  Mutation: dominant negative
  Entrez Gene: dnm2b (a.k.a. dnm2, dnm2l, zgc:77233)
  Cloning method: Gateway Cloning
Terms and licenses: Academic/Nonprofit Terms; Industry Terms: Not Available to Industry
How to cite: p3E-Dnm2b-DN was a gift from Rob Parton (Addgene plasmid # 109574 ; http://n2t.net/addgene:109574 ; RRID:Addgene_109574)
